Addgene plasmid #105114: pBiFCt-2in1-CC
Purpose: (Empty Backbone) ratiometric BiFC analysis in plants (transient transformation)
Depositing lab: Christopher Grefen. Depositing organization: University of Glasgow. Publication: A 2in1 cloning system enables ratiometric bimolecular fluorescence complementation (rBiFC). Grefen C, Blatt MR. Biotechniques. 2012 Oct 2;53(5):311-14. doi: 10.2144/000113941. PubMed 23066669.
Backbone
  Vector backbone: pBiFCt-2in1-CC
  Vector type: Plant Expression
  Selectable markers: lacZ
  Tag / fusion protein: cYFP-Myc/nYFP-HA (C terminal on backbone)
Growth in bacteria
  Bacterial resistance: Chloramphenicol and Spectinomycin, 25 & 50 μg/mL
  Growth temperature: 37°C
  Growth strain: ccdB Survival
  Copy number: High Copy
Gene/Insert
  Gene/Insert name: None
Terms and licenses: Academic/Nonprofit Terms; Industry Terms: Not Available to Industry
How to cite: pBiFCt-2in1-CC was a gift from Christopher Grefen (Addgene plasmid # 105114 ; http://n2t.net/addgene:105114 ; RRID:Addgene_105114)
