[The description below was written by a language model from this plasmid's Addgene catalogue record and pLannotate feature annotations shown in this document.]
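Description:
pBiFCt-2in1-CC is an empty Gateway-compatible binary T-DNA destination vector for ratiometric bimolecular fluorescence complementation (rBiFC) in plants by transient transformation. The backbone carries a high-copy ColE1/pUC-type origin with a bom site for propagation in E. coli, plus the pVS1 oriV, RepA and StaA functions that support replication and stable maintenance in Agrobacterium. An aadA (SmR) gene provides spectinomycin selection. Because the unrecombined vector also contains a chloramphenicol resistance gene and the ccdB toxin, it is selected with chloramphenicol as well and must be kept in a ccdB-tolerant strain.

Between the nopaline-type right and left T-DNA borders lie three independent expression units, each driven by a CaMV 35S promoter and closed by a CaMV poly(A) signal. The first contains an attR3–attR2 Gateway cassette holding a lac promoter/lacZ alpha fragment, followed downstream by the N-terminal Venus fragment VN155(I152L). The third contains an attR1–attR4 cassette holding CmR and ccdB, followed by the C-terminal fragment VC155. The record lists the fusion tags as nYFP-HA and cYFP-Myc, both C-terminal to the inserted genes, although the epitope tags are not annotated in the feature table. The middle unit expresses mRFP1 constitutively.

A single LR reaction can place two candidate interaction partners into the two cassettes at once, with loss of ccdB and of lacZ (blue/white screening) marking correct recombinants. Since both fusions and mRFP1 sit on the same T-DNA, they are delivered to each cell together. The reconstituted YFP signal can therefore be normalised against the red reference, giving a ratiometric measure of protein–protein interaction. No plant selectable marker is annotated, consistent with transient use.
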