Features (pLannotate 1.2.2; 36 found; start..end, strand, type, name):
     93..437     +  promoter       CaMV 35S promoter: strong constitutive promoter from cauliflower mosaic virus
    390..436     +  promoter       minimal CaMV 35S promoter: minimal 35S promoter from cauliflower mosaic virus
    532..655     +  protein_bind   attR3: mutant version of attR; recombination site for the Gateway® LR reaction LR Clonase™
    690..720     +  promoter       lac promoter: promoter for the E. coli lac operon
    724..746     +  protein_bind   lac operator (fragment): The lac repressor binds to the lac operator to inhibit transcription in E. coli. This inhibition can be relieved by adding lactose or isopropyl-β-D-thiogalactopyranoside (IPTG). lac repressor encoded by lacI
    764..979     +  CDS            lacZ (fragment): BGAL_ECOLI - Experimental evidence at protein level: Swiss-Prot protein existence level 1. From Escherichia coli (strain K12).
   1029..1153    -  protein_bind   attR2: mutant version of attR; recombination site for the Gateway® LR reaction LR Clonase™
   1230..1685    +  CDS            VN155(I152L): improved N-terminal fragment of mVenus for use in bimolecular fluorescence complementation (BiFC) (Kodama and Hu, 2010)
   1770..1929    +  polyA_signal   CaMV poly(A) signal (fragment): cauliflower mosaic virus polyadenylation signal
   2021..2365    +  promoter       CaMV 35S promoter: strong constitutive promoter from cauliflower mosaic virus
   2318..2364    +  promoter       minimal CaMV 35S promoter: minimal 35S promoter from cauliflower mosaic virus
   2453..3127    +  CDS            mRFP1: mRFP1 is a basic (constitutively fluorescent) red fluorescent protein published in 2002, derived from Discosoma sp.. It is reported to be a somewhat slowly-maturing monomer with low acid sensitivity.
   3228..3387    +  polyA_signal   CaMV poly(A) signal (fragment): cauliflower mosaic virus polyadenylation signal
   3482..3826    +  promoter       CaMV 35S promoter: strong constitutive promoter from cauliflower mosaic virus
   3779..3825    +  promoter       minimal CaMV 35S promoter: minimal 35S promoter from cauliflower mosaic virus
   3920..4044    +  protein_bind   attR1: mutant version of attR; recombination site for the Gateway® LR reaction LR Clonase™
   4069..4099    +  promoter       lac UV5 promoter: E. coli lac promoter with an "up" mutation
   4123..4152    +  promoter       cat promoter (fragment): promoter of the E. coli cat gene encoding chloramphenicol acetyltransferase
   4153..4812    +  CDS            CmR: chloramphenicol acetyltransferase; cat; confers resistance to chloramphenicol
   4991..5149    +  CDS            ccdA (fragment): CCDA_ECO57 - Also known as H, letA. Experimental evidence at protein level: Swiss-Prot protein existence level 1. Antitoxin component of a type II toxin-antitoxin (TA) system which inhibits the post-segregational killing (PSK) of plasmid-free cells, also referred to as a plasmid addiction system. Binds to and blocks the activity of CcdB; will also remove bound CcdB protein from the CcdB-GyrA complex by forming a CcdA-CcdB complex, a process termed rejuvenation. Functions as a transcriptional corepressor for the ccdAB operon, repression also requires CcdB (By similarity). From Escherichia coli
   5154..5456    +  CDS            ccdB: CCDB_ECOLI - Also known as G, letB, letD. Experimental evidence at protein level: Swiss-Prot protein existence level 1. Toxic component of a type II toxin-antitoxin (TA) system, functioning in plasmid maintainence. Responsible for the post- segregational killing (PSK) of plasmid-free cells, also referred to as a plasmid addiction system. Half-life of over 2 hours. Cell killing by CcdB is accompanied by filamentation, defects in chromosome and plasmid segregation, defects in cell division, formation of anucleate cells, decreased DNA synthesis and plasmid loss. Interferes with the activity of DN
   5500..5624    -  protein_bind   attR4: mutant version of attR; recombination site for the Gateway® LR reaction LR Clonase™
   5710..5961    +  CDS            VC155: C-terminal fragment of mVenus for use in bimolecular fluorescence complementation (BiFC) (Kodama and Hu, 2010)
   6033..6192    +  polyA_signal   CaMV poly(A) signal (fragment): cauliflower mosaic virus polyadenylation signal
   6282..6306    -  misc_feature   LB T-DNA repeat: left border repeat from nopaline C58 T-DNA
   6565..6588    +  promoter       Pc promoter (fragment): intI1 (promoter lies within the coding sequence); class 1 integron promoter
   6764..6820    +  CDS            GmR (fragment): gentamycin acetyltransferase; aacC1; confers resistance to gentamycin
   6831..7618    +  CDS            SmR (fragment): aminoglycoside adenylyltransferase (Murphy, 1985); aadA; confers resistance to spectinomycin and streptomycin
   7864..8452    +  rep_origin     ori: high-copy-number ColE1/pMB1/pBR322/pUC origin of replication
   8638..8778    -  misc_feature   bom: basis of mobility region from pBR322
   8880..8919    -  CDS            rop (fragment): Rop protein, which maintains plasmids at low copy number; rop
   9122..9316    -  rep_origin     pVS1 oriV: origin of replication for the Pseudomonas plasmid pVS1 (Heeb et al., 2000)
   9382..10455   -  CDS            pVS1 RepA: replication protein from the Pseudomonas plasmid pVS1 (Heeb et al., 2000)
  10884..11513   -  CDS            pVS1 StaA: stability protein from the Pseudomonas plasmid pVS1 (Heeb et al., 2000)
  12073..12474   -  CDS            Y4CG_SINFN (fragment): Protein inferred from homology: Swiss-Prot protein existence level 3. From Sinorhizobium fredii (strain NBRC 101917 / NGR234).
  12844..12868   -  misc_feature   RB T-DNA repeat: right border repeat from nopaline C58 T-DNA
>Addgene plasmid #105114 | pBiFCt-2in1-CC | addgene full sequence | sequence record 203659 | Addgene NGS Result
ACTAGCCCTCTGCAGGTCAACATGGTGGAGCACGACACTCTCGTCTACTCCAAGAATATCAAAGATACAG
TCTCAGAAGACCAGAGGGCTATTGAGACTTTTCAACAAAGGGTAATATCGGGAAACCTCCTCGGATTCCA
TTGCCCAGCTATCTGTCACTTCATCGAAAGGACAGTAGAAAAGGAAGATGGCTTCTACAAATGCCATCAT
TGCGATAAAGGAAAGGCTATCGTTCAAGATGCCTCTACCGACAGTGGTCCCAAAGATGGACCCCCACCCA
CGAGGAACATCGTGGAAAAAGAAGACGTTCCAACCACGTCTTCAAAGCAAGTGGATTGATGTGATATCTC
CACTGACGTAAGGGATGACGCACAATCCCACTATCCTTCGCAAGACCCTTCCTCTATATAAGGAAGTTCA
TTTCATTTGGAGAGGACCTCGAGCGCGCGTATTTTTAAACAATTACCAACAACAACAACAAACAACAACA
ACATTACATTTTACATTCTACAACTACATCTAGTCAATTGGCAACTTTGTATAATAAAGTTGAACGAGAA
ACGTAAAATGATATAAATATCAATATATTAAATTAGATTTTGCATAAAAAACAGACTACATAATACTGTA
AAACACAACATATCCAGTCACTATGGCGGCCGCGGGCTCACTCATTAGGCACCCCAGGCTTTACACTTTA
TGCTTCCGGCTCGTATGTTGTGTGGAATTGTGAGCGGATAACAATTTCACACAGGAAACAGCTATGACCA
TGATTACCCCGTCCCTGCACGCCTGTCGTTCAACCCTGGAAGATCCGCGTGTCCCGAGTTCTAACAGTCT
GGCCGTCGTTCTGCAGCGTCGCGATTGGGAAAACCCGGGCGTGACCCAACTGAATCGTCTGGCGGCCCAT
CCGCCGTTTGCGTCGTGGCGTAACTCAGAAGAAGCCCGTACCGACCGTCCGTCTCAACAACTGCGCTCCT
AACACTATAAAAAGCTGATGCAGACGGGGCTTTTTTCTGCAGGTCGACCATAGTGACTGGATATGTTGTG
TTTTACAGTATTATGTAGTCTGTTTTTTATGCAAAATCTAATTTAATATATTGATATTTATATCATTTTA
CGTTTCTCGTTCAGCTTTCTTGTACAAAGTGGTGTCTAGGTTAAACATGTATCCTTATGATGTTCCTGAT
TATGCTACTAGTGGAGGTGGATCTGGAGGTGGAAGTAGAATGGTGAGCAAGGGCGAGGAGCTGTTCACCG
GGGTGGTGCCCATCCTGGTCGAGCTGGACGGCGACGTAAACGGCCACAAGTTCAGCGTGTCCGGCGAGGG
CGAGGGCGATGCCACCTACGGCAAGCTGACCCTGAAGTTCATCTGCACCACCGGCAAGCTGCCCGTGCCC
TGGCCCACCCTCGTGACCACCTTCGGCTACGGCCTGCAGTGCTTCGCCAGGTACCCCGACCACATGAAGC
AGCACGACTTCTTCAAGTCCGCCATGCCCGAAGGCTACGTCCAGGAGAGAACCATCTTCTTCAAGGACGA
CGGCAACTACAAGACCAGGGCCGAGGTGAAGTTCGAGGGCGACACCCTGGTGAACAGAATCGAGCTGAAG
GGCATCGACTTCAAGGAGGACGGCAACATCCTGGGGCACAAGCTGGAGTACAACTACAACAGCCACAACG
TCTATATCATGGCCTGATTATAAGTAAGCGGCCATGCTAGAGTCCGCAAAAATCACCAGTCTCTCTCTAC
AAATCTATCTCTCTCTATTTTTCTCCAGAATAATGTGTGAGTAGTTCCCAGATAAGGGAATTAGGGTTCT
TATAGGGTTTCGCTCATGTGTTGAGCATATAAGAAACCCTTAGTATGTATTTGTATTTGTAAAATACTTC
TATCAATAAAATTTCTAATTCCTAAAACCAAAATCCAGTGACCTAGGAGGGCTGTCAACATGGTGGAGCA
CGACACTCTCGTCTACTCCAAGAATATCAAAGATACAGTCTCAGAAGACCAGAGGGCTATTGAGACTTTT
CAACAAAGGGTAATATCGGGAAACCTCCTCGGATTCCATTGCCCAGCTATCTGTCACTTCATCGAAAGGA
CAGTAGAAAAGGAAGATGGCTTCTACAAATGCCATCATTGCGATAAAGGAAAGGCTATCGTTCAAGATGC
CTCTACCGACAGTGGTCCCAAAGATGGACCCCCACCCACGAGGAACATCGTGGAAAAAGAAGACGTTCCA
ACCACGTCTTCAAAGCAAGTGGATTGATGTGATATCTCCACTGACGTAAGGGATGACGCACAATCCCACT
ATCCTTCGCAAGACCCTTCCTCTATATAAGGAAGTTCATTTCATTTGGAGAGGACCTCGAGCGCGCGTAT
TTTTAAACAATTACCAACAACAACAACAAACAACAACAACATTACATTTTACATTCTACAACTACATCTA
GTATGGCCTCCTCCGAGGACGTCATCAAGGAGTTCATGCGCTTCAAGGTGCGCATGGAGGGCTCCGTGAA
CGGCCACGAGTTCGAGATCGAGGGCGAGGGCGAGGGCCGCCCCTACGAGGGCACCCAGACCGCCAAGCTG
AAGGTGACCAAGGGCGGCCCCCTGCCCTTCGCCTGGGACATCCTGTCCCCTCAGTTCCAGTACGGCTCCA
AGGCCTACGTGAAGCACCCCGCCGACATCCCCGACTACTTGAAGCTGTCCTTCCCCGAGGGCTTCAAGTG
GGAGCGCGTGATGAACTTCGAGGACGGCGGCGTGGTGACCGTGACCCAGGACTCCTCCCTGCAGGACGGC
GAGTTCATCTACAAGGTGAAGCTGCGCGGCACCAACTTCCCCTCCGACGGCCCCGTAATGCAGAAGAAGA
CCATGGGCTGGGAGGCCTCCACCGAGCGGATGTACCCCGAGGACGGCGCCCTGAAGGGCGAGATCAAGAT
GAGGCTGAAGCTGAAGGACGGCGGCCACTACGACGCCGAGGTCAAGACCACCTACATGGCCAAGAAGCCC
GTGCAGCTGCCCGGCGCCTACAAGACCGACATCAAGCTGGACATCACCTCCCACAACGAGGACTACACCA
TCGTGGAACAGTACGAGCGCGCCGAGGGCCGCCACTCCACCGGCGCCCAATTGTTAATCACAAGTTTGTA
CAAAGTGGTGATTAAGCGGCCATGCTAGAGTCCGCAAAAATCACCAGTCTCTCTCTACAAATCTATCTCT
CTCTATTTTTCTCCAGAATAATGTGTGAGTAGTTCCCAGATAAGGGAATTAGGGTTCTTATAGGGTTTCG
CTCATGTGTTGAGCATATAAGAAACCCTTAGTATGTATTTGTATTTGTAAAATACTTCTATCAATAAAAT
TTCTAATTCCTAAAACCAAAATCCAGTGACCTTACCCTCTGCAGGTCAACATGGTGGAGCACGACACTCT
CGTCTACTCCAAGAATATCAAAGATACAGTCTCAGAAGACCAGAGGGCTATTGAGACTTTTCAACAAAGG
GTAATATCGGGAAACCTCCTCGGATTCCATTGCCCAGCTATCTGTCACTTCATCGAAAGGACAGTAGAAA
AGGAAGATGGCTTCTACAAATGCCATCATTGCGATAAAGGAAAGGCTATCGTTCAAGATGCCTCTACCGA
CAGTGGTCCCAAAGATGGACCCCCACCCACGAGGAACATCGTGGAAAAAGAAGACGTTCCAACCACGTCT
TCAAAGCAAGTGGATTGATGTGATATCTCCACTGACGTAAGGGATGACGCACAATCCCACTATCCTTCGC
AAGACCCTTCCTCTATATAAGGAAGTTCATTTCATTTGGAGAGGACCTCGAGCGCGCGTATTTTTAAACA
ATTACCAACAACAACAACAAACAACAACAACATTACATTTTACATTCTACAACTACATCTAGTCCTAGAA
CAAGTTTGTACAAAAAAGCTGAACGAGAAACGTAAAATGATATAAATATCAATATATTAAATTAGATTTT
GCATAAAAAACAGACTACATAATACTGTAAAACACAACATATCCAGTCACTATGGCGGCCGCATTAGGCA
CCCCAGGCTTTACACTTTATGCTTCCGGCTCGTATAATGTGTGGATTTTGAGTTAGGATCCGTCGAGATT
TTCAGGAGCTAAGGAAGCTAAAATGGAGAAAAAAATCACTGGATATACCACCGTTGATATATCCCAATGG
CATCGTAAAGAACATTTTGAGGCATTTCAGTCAGTTGCTCAATGTACCTATAACCAGACCGTTCAGCTGG
ATATTACGGCCTTTTTAAAGACCGTAAAGAAAAATAAGCACAAGTTTTATCCGGCCTTTATTCACATTCT
TGCCCGCCTGATGAATGCTCATCCGGAATTCCGTATGGCAATGAAAGACGGTGAGCTGGTGATATGGGAT
AGTGTTCACCCTTGTTACACCGTTTTCCATGAGCAAACTGAAACGTTTTCATCGCTCTGGAGTGAATACC
ACGACGATTTCCGGCAGTTTCTACACATATATTCGCAAGATGTGGCGTGTTACGGTGAAAACCTGGCCTA
TTTCCCTAAAGGGTTTATTGAGAATATGTTTTTCGTCTCAGCCAATCCCTGGGTGAGTTTCACCAGTTTT
GATTTAAACGTGGCCAATATGGACAACTTCTTCGCCCCCGTTTTCACCATGGGCAAATATTATACGCAAG
GCGACAAGGTGCTGATGCCGCTGGCGATTCAGGTTCATCATGCCGTTTGTGATGGCTTCCATGTCGGCAG
AATGCTTAATGAATTACAACAGTACTGCGATGAGTGGCAGGGCGGGGCGTAAAGATCTGGATCCGGCTTA
CTAAAAGCCAGATAACAGTATGCGTATTTGCGCGCTGATTTTTGCGGTATAAGAATATATACTGATATGT
ATACCCGAAGTATGTCAAAAAGAGGTATGCTATGAAGCAGCGTATTACAGTGACAGTTGACAGCGACAGC
TATCAGTTGCTCAAGGCATATATGATGTCAATATCTCCGGTCTGGTAAGCACAACCATGCAGAATGAAGC
CCGTCGTCTGCGTGCCGAACGCTGGAAAGCGGAAAATCAGGAAGGGATGGCTGAGGTCGCCCGGTTTATT
GAAATGAACGGCTCTTTTGCTGACGAGAACAGGGGCTGGTGAAATGCAGTTTAAGGTTTACACCTATAAA
AGAGAGAGCCGTTATCGTCTGTTTGTGGATGTACAGAGTGATATTATTGACACGCCCGGGCGACGGATGG
TGATCCCCCTGGCCAGTGCACGTCTGCTGTCAGATAAAGTCTCCCGTGAACTTTACCCGGTGGTGCATAT
CGGGGATGAAAGCTGGCGCATGATGACCACCGATATGGCCAGTGTGCCGGTCTCCGTTATCGGGGAAGAA
GTGGCTGATCTCAGCCACCGCGAAAATGACATCAAAAACGCCATTAACCTGATGTTCTGGGGAATATAAA
TGTCAGGCTCCCTTATACACAGCCAGTCTGCAGGTCGACCATAGTGACTGGATATGTTGTGTTTTACAGT
ATTATGTAGTCTGTTTTTTATGCAAAATCTAATTTAATATATTGATATTTATATCATTTTACGTTTCTCG
TTCAACTTTTCTATACAAAGTTGGTCAATTGTTACCAATGGAACAGAAGCTTATCTCAGAGGAGGACCTG
GCCGGCACTAGTGGAGGTGGATCTGGAGGTGGAAGTATGGACAAGCAGAAGAACGGCATCAAGGTGAACT
TCAAGATCAGGCACAACATCGAGGACGGCAGCGTGCAGCTCGCCGACCACTACCAGCAGAACACCCCCAT
CGGCGACGGCCCCGTGCTGCTGCCCGACAACCACTACCTGAGCTACCAGTCCGCCCTGAGCAAAGACCCC
AACGAGAAGAGAGATCACATGGTCCTGCTGGAGTTCGTGACCGCCGCCGGGATCACTCTCGGCATGGACG
AGCTGTACAAGTAGTTATAAGCGGCCATGCTAGAGTCCGCAAAAATCACCAGTCTCTCTCTACAAATCTA
TCTCTCTCTATTTTTCTCCAGAATAATGTGTGAGTAGTTCCCAGATAAGGGAATTAGGGTTCTTATAGGG
TTTCGCTCATGTGTTGAGCATATAAGAAACCCTTAGTATGTATTTGTATTTGTAAAATACTTCTATCAAT
AAAATTTCTAATTCCTAAAACCAAAATCCAGTGACCTAGGAGGGTAAGTCCTCAATTCGGCGTTAATTCA
GTACATTAAAAACGTCCGCAATGTGTTATTAAGTTGTCTAAGCGTCAATTTGTTTACACCACAATATATC
CTGCCACCAGCCAGCCAACAGCTCCCCGACCGGCAGCTCGGCACAAAATCACCACTCGATACAGGCAGCC
CATCAGTCCGGGACGGCGTCAGCGGGAGAGCCGTTGTAAGGCGGCAGACTTTGCTCATGTTACCGATGCT
ATTCGGAAGAACGGCAACTAAGCTGCCGGGTTTGAAACACGGATGATCTCGCGGAGGGTAGCATGTTGAT
TGTAACGATGACAGAGCGTTGCTGCCTGTGATCAATTCGGGCACGAACCCAGTGGACATAAGCCTGTTCG
GTTCGTAAGCTGTAATGCAAGTAGCGTATGCGCTCACGCAACTGGTCCAGAACCTTGACCGAACGCAGCG
GTGGTAACGGCGCAGTGGCGGTTTTCATGGCTTGTTATGACTGTTTTTTTGGGGTACAGTCTATGCCTCG
GGCATCCAAGCAGCAAGCGCGTTACGCCGTGGGTCGATGTTTGATGTTATGGAGCAGCAACGATGTTACG
CAGCAGGGCAGTCGCCCTAAAACAAAGTTAAACATCATGGGGGAAGCGGTGATCGCCGAAGTATCGACTC
AACTATCAGAGGTAGTTGGCGTCATCGAGCGCCATCTCGAACCGACGTTGCTGGCCGTACATTTGTACGG
CTCCGCAGTGGATGGCGGCCTGAAGCCACACAGTGATATTGATTTGCTGGTTACGGTGACCGTAAGGCTT
GATGAAACAACGCGGCGAGCTTTGATCAACGACCTTTTGGAAACTTCGGCTTCCCCTGGAGAGAGCGAGA
TTCTCCGCGCTGTAGAAGTCACCATTGTTGTGCACGACGACATCATTCCGTGGCGTTATCCAGCTAAGCG
CGAACTGCAATTTGGAGAATGGCAGCGCAATGACATTCTTGCAGGTATCTTCGAGCCAGCCACGATCGAC
ATTGATCTGGCTATCTTGCTGACAAAAGCAAGAGAACATAGCGTTGCCTTGGTAGGTCCAGCGGCGGAGG
AACTCTTTGATCCGGTTCCTGAACAGGATCTATTTGAGGCGCTAAATGAAACCTTAACGCTATGGAACTC
GCCGCCCGACTGGGCTGGCGATGAGCGAAATGTAGTGCTTACGTTGTCCCGCATTTGGTACAGCGCAGTA
ACCGGCAAAATCGCGCCGAAGGATGTCGCTGCCGACTGGGCAATGGAGCGCCTGCCGGCCCAGTATCAGC
CCGTCATACTTGAAGCTAGACAGGCTTATCTTGGACAAGAAGAAGATCGCTTGGCCTCGCGCGCAGATCA
GTTGGAAGAATTTGTCCACTACGTGAAAGGCGAGATCACCAAGGTAGTCGGCAAATAATGTCTAGCTAGA
AATTCGTTCAAGCCGACGCCGCTTCGCGGCGCGGCTTAACTCAAGCGTTAGATGCACTAAGCACATAATT
GCTCACAGCCAAACTATCAGGTCAAGTCTGCTTTTATTATTTTTAAGCGTGCATAATAAGCCCTACACAA
ATTGGGAGATATATCATGCATGACCAAAATCCCTTAACGTGAGTTTTCGTTCCACTGAGCGTCAGACCCC
GTAGAAAAGATCAAAGGATCTTCTTGAGATCCTTTTTTTCTGCGCGTAATCTGCTGCTTGCAAACAAAAA
AACCACCGCTACCAGCGGTGGTTTGTTTGCCGGATCAAGAGCTACCAACTCTTTTTCCGAAGGTAACTGG
CTTCAGCAGAGCGCAGATACCAAATACTGTCCTTCTAGTGTAGCCGTAGTTAGGCCACCACTTCAAGAAC
TCTGTAGCACCGCCTACATACCTCGCTCTGCTAATCCTGTTACCAGTGGCTGCTGCCAGTGGCGATAAGT
CGTGTCTTACCGGGTTGGACTCAAGACGATAGTTACCGGATAAGGCGCAGCGGTCGGGCTGAACGGGGGG
TTCGTGCACACAGCCCAGCTTGGAGCGAACGACCTACACCGAACTGAGATACCTACAGCGTGAGCTATGA
GAAAGCGCCACGCTTCCCGAAGGGAGAAAGGCGGACAGGTATCCGGTAAGCGGCAGGGTCGGAACAGGAG
AGCGCACGAGGGAGCTTCCAGGGGGAAACGCCTGGTATCTTTATAGTCCTGTCGGGTTTCGCCACCTCTG
ACTTGAGCGTCGATTTTTGTGATGCTCGTCAGGGGGGCGGAGCCTATGGAAAAACGCCAGCAACGCGGCC
TTTTTACGGTTCCTGGCCTTTTGCTGGCCTTTTGCTCACATGTTCTTTCCTGCGTTATCCCCTGATTCTG
TGGATAACCGTATTACCGCCTTTGAGTGAGCTGATACCGCTCGCCGCAGCCGAACGACCGAGCGCAGCGA
GTCAGTGAGCGAGGAAGCGGAAGAGCGCCTGATGCGGTATTTTCTCCTTACGCATCTGTGCGGTATTTCA
CACCGCATATGGTGCACTCTCAGTACAATCTGCTCTGATGCCGCATAGTTAAGCCAGTATACACTCCGCT
ATCGCTACGTGACTGGGTCATGGCTGCGCCCCGACACCCGCCAACACCCGCTGACGCGCCCTGACGGGCT
TGTCTGCTCCCGGCATCCGCTTACAGACAAGCTGTGACCGTCTCCGGGAGCTGCATGTGTCAGAGGTTTT
CACCGTCATCACCGAAACGCGCGAGGCAGGGTGCCTTGATGTGGGCGCCGGCGGTCGAGTGGCGACGGCG
CGGCTTGTCCGCGCCCTGGTAGATTGCCTGGCCCTAGGCCAGCCATTTTTGAGCGGCCAGCGGCCGCGAT
AGGCCGACGCGAAGCGGCGGGGCGTAGGGAGCGCAGCGACCGAAGGGTAGGCGCTTTTTGCAGCTCTTCG
GCTGTGCGCTGGCCAGACAGTTATGCACAGGCCAGGCGGGTTTTAAGAGTTTTAATAAGTTTTAAAGAGT
TTTAGGCGGAAAAATCGCCTTTTTTCTCTTTTATATCAGTCACTTACATGTGTGACCGGTTCCCAATGTA
CGGCTTTGGGTTCCCAATGTACGGGTTCCGGTTCCCAATGTACGGCTTTGGGTTCCCAATGTACGTGCTA
TCCACAGGAAAGAGACCTTTTCGACCTTTTTCCCCTGCTAGGGCAATTTGCCCTAGCATCTGCTCCGTAC
ATTAGGAACCGGCGGATGCTTCGCCCTCGATCAGGTTGCGGTAGCGCATGACTAGGATCGGGCCAGCCTG
CCCCGCCTCCTCCTTCAAATCGTACTCCGGCAGGTCATTTGACCCGATCAGCTTGCGCACGGTGAAACAG
AACTTCTTGAACTCTCCGGCGCTGCCACTGCGTTCGTAGATCGTCTTGAACAACCATCTGGCTTCTGCCT
TGCCTGCGGCGCGGCGTGCCAGGCGGTAGAGAAAACGGCCGATGCCGGGATCGATCAAAAAGTAATCGGG
GTGAACCGTCAGCACGTCCGGGTTCTTGCCTTCTGTGATCTCGCGGTACATCCAATCAGCTAGCTCGATC
TCGATGTACTCCGGCCGCCCGGTTTCGCTCTTTACGATCTTGTAGCGGCTAATCAAGGCTTCACCCTCGG
ATACCGTCACCAGGCGGCCGTTCTTGGCCTTCTTCGTACGCTGCATGGCAACGTGCGTGGTGTTTAACCG
AATGCAGGTTTCTACCAGGTCGTCTTTCTGCTTTCCGCCATCGGCTCGCCGGCAGAACTTGAGTACGTCC
GCAACGTGTGGACGGAACACGCGGCCGGGCTTGTCTCCCTTCCCTTCCCGGTATCGGTTCATGGATTCGG
TTAGATGGGAAACCGCCATCAGTACCAGGTCGTAATCCCACACACTGGCCATGCCGGCCGGCCCTGCGGA
AACCTCTACGTGCCCGTCTGGAAGCTCGTAGCGGATCACCTCGCCAGCTCGTCGGTCACGCTTCGACAGA
CGGAAAACGGCCACGTCCATGATGCTGCGACTATCGCGGGTGCCCACGTCATAGAGCATCGGAACGAAAA
AATCTGGTTGCTCGTCGCCCTTGGGCGGCTTCCTAATCGACGGCGCACCGGCTGCCGGCGGTTGCCGGGA
TTCTTTGCGGATTCGATCAGCGGCCGCTTGCCACGATTCACCGGGGCGTGCTTCTGCCTCGATGCGTTGC
CGCTGGGCGGCCTGCGCGGCCTTCAACTTCTCCACCAGGTCATCACCCAGCGCCGCGCCGATTTGTACCG
GGCCGGATGGTTTGCGACCGCTCACGCCGATTCCTCGGGCTTGGGGGTTCCAGTGCCATTGCAGGGCCGG
CAGACAACCCAGCCGCTTACGCCTGGCCAACCGCCCGTTCCTCCACACATGGGGCATTCCACGGCGTCGG
TGCCTGGTTGTTCTTGATTTTCCATGCCGCCTCCTTTAGCCGCTAAAATTCATCTACTCATTTATTCATT
TGCTCATTTACTCTGGTAGCTGCGCGATGTATTCAGATAGCAGCTCGGTAATGGTCTTGCCTTGGCGTAC
CGCGTACATCTTCAGCTTGGTGTGATCCTCCGCCGGCAACTGAAAGTTGACCCGCTTCATGGCTGGCGTG
TCTGCCAGGCTGGCCAACGTTGCAGCCTTGCTGCTGCGTGCGCTCGGACGGCCGGCACTTAGCGTGTTTG
TGCTTTTGCTCATTTTCTCTTTACCTCATTAACTCAAATGAGTTTTGATTTAATTTCAGCGGCCAGCGCC
TGGACCTCGCGGGCAGCGTCGCCCTCGGGTTCTGATTCAAGAACGGTTGTGCCGGCGGCGGCAGTGCCTG
GGTAGCTCACGCGCTGCGTGATACGGGACTCAAGAATGGGCAGCTCGTACCCGGCCAGCGCCTCGGCAAC
CTCACCGCCGATGCGCGTGCCTTTGATCGCCCGCGACACGACAAAGGCCGCTTGTAGCCTTCCATCCGTG
ACCTCAATGCGCTGCTTAACCAGCTCCACCAGGTCGGCGGTGGCCCATATGTCGTAAGGGCTTGGCTGCA
CCGGAATCAGCACGAAGTCGGCTGCCTTGATCGCGGACACAGCCAAGTCCGCCGCCTGGGGCGCTCCGTC
GATCACTACGAAGTCGCGCCGGCCGATGGCCTTCACGTCGCGGTCAATCGTCGGGCGGTCGATGCCGACA
ACGGTTAGCGGTTGATCTTCCCGCACGGCCGCCCAATCGCGGGCACTGCCCTGGGGATCGGAATCGACTA
ACAGAACATCGGCCCCGGCGAGTTGCAGGGCGCGGGCTAGATGGGTTGCGATGGTCGTCTTGCCTGACCC
GCCTTTCTGGTTAAGTACAGCGATAACCTTCATGCGTTCCCCTTGCGTATTTGTTTATTTACTCATCGCA
TCATATACGCAGCGACCGCATGACGCAAGCTGTTTTACTCAAATACACATCACCTTTTTAGACGGCGGCG
CTCGGTTTCTTCAGCGGCCAAGCTGGCCGGCCAGGCCGCCAGCTTGGCATCAGACAAACCGGCCAGGATT
TCATGCAGCCGCACGGTTGAGACGTGCGCGGGCGGCTCGAACACGTACCCGGCCGCGATCATCTCCGCCT
CGATCTCTTCGGTAATGAAAAACGGTTCGTCCTGGCCGTCCTGGTGCGGTTTCATGCTTGTTCCTCTTGG
CGTTCATTCTCGGCGGCCGCCAGGGCGTCGGCCTCGGTCAATGCGTCCTCACGGAAGGCACCGCGCCGCC
TGGCCTCGGTGGGCGTCACTTCCTCGCTGCGCTCAAGTGCGCGGTACAGGGTCGAGCGATGCACGCCAAG
CAGTGCAGCCGCCTCTTTCACGGTGCGGCCTTCCTGGTCGATCAGCTCGCGGGCGTGCGCGATCTGTGCC
GGGGTGAGGGTAGGGCGGGGGCCAAACTTCACGCCTCGGGCCTTGGCGGCCTCGCGCCCGCTCCGGGTGC
GGTCGATGATTAGGGAACGCTCGAACTCGGCAATGCCGGCGAACACGGTCAACACCATGCGGCCGGCCGG
CGTGGTGGTGTCGGCCCACGGCTCTGCCAGGCTACGCAGGCCCGCGCCGGCCTCCTGGATGCGCTCGGCA
ATGTCCAGTAGGTCGCGGGTGCTGCGGGCCAGGCGGTCTAGCCTGGTCACTGTCACAACGTCGCCAGGGC
GTAGGTGGTCAAGCATCCTGGCCAGCTCCGGGCGGTCGCGCCTGGTGCCGGTGATCTTCTCGGAAAACAG
CTTGGTGCAGCCGGCCGCGTGCAGTTCGGCCCGTTGGTTGGTCAAGTCCTGGTCGTCGGTGCTGACGCGG
GCATAGCCCAGCAGGCCAGCGGCGGCGCTCTTGTTCATGGCGTAATGTCTCCGGTTCTAGTCGCAAGTAT
TCTACTTTATGCGACTAAAACACGCGACAAGAAAACGCCAGGAAAAGGGCAGGGCGGCAGCCTGTCGCGT
AACTTAGGACTTGTGCGACATGTCGTTTTCAGAAGACGGCTGCACTGAACGTCAGAAGCCGACTGCACTA
TAGCAGCGGAGGGGTTGGATCAAAGTACTTTAAAGTACTTTAAAGTACTTTAAAGTACTTTGATCCCGAG
GGGAACCCTGTGGTTGGCATGCACATACAAATGGACGAACGGATAAACCTTTTCACGCCCTTTTAAATAT
CCGATTATTCTAATAAACGCTCTTTTCTCTTAGGTTTACCCGCCAATATATCCTGTCAAACACTGATAGT
TTAAACTGAAGGCGGGAAACGACAATCTGATCCAAGCTCAAGCTAAGCTAGG
